>Addgene plasmid #132037 | pDONR221_SLC23A3 | addgene full sequence | sequence record 261788 | Addgene NGS Result
CTTTCCTGCGTTATCCCCTGATTCTGTGGATAACCGTATTACCGCCTTTGAGTGAGCTGATACCGCTCGC
CGCAGCCGAACGACCGAGCGCAGCGAGTCAGTGAGCGAGGAAGCGGAAGAGCGCCCAATACGCAAACCGC
CTCTCCCCGCGCGTTGGCCGATTCATTAATGCAGCTGGCACGACAGGTTTCCCGACTGGAAAGCGGGCAG
TGAGCGCAACGCAATTAATACGCGTACCGCTAGCCAGGAAGAGTTTGTAGAAACGCAAAAAGGCCATCCG
TCAGGATGGCCTTCTGCTTAGTTTGATGCCTGGCAGTTTATGGCGGGCGTCCTGCCCGCCACCCTCCGGG
CCGTTGCTTCACAACGTTCAAATCCGCTCCCGGCGGATTTGTCCTACTCAGGAGAGCGTTCACCGACAAA
CAACAGATAAAACGAAAGGCCCAGTCTTCCGACTGAGCCTTTCGTTTTATTTGATGCCTGGCAGTTCCCT
ACTCTCGCGTTAACGCTAGCATGGATGTTTTCCCAGTCACGACGTTGTAAAACGACGGCCAGTCTTAAGC
TCGGGCCCCAAATAATGATTTTATTTTGACTGATAGTGACCTGTTCGTTGCAACACATTGATGAGCAATG
CTTTTTTATAATGCCAACTTTGTACAAAAAAGCAGGCTCCACCATGTCCCGGTCTCCCCTGAACCCTTCC
CAGCTGAGATCTGTGGGCAGCCAGGACGCACTGGCACCACTGCCACCTCCAGCACCACAGAATCCCTCCA
CCCACTCTTGGGATCCACTGTGCGGAAGCCTGCCATGGGGACTGTCCTGTCTGCTGGCCCTGCAGCACGT
GCTGGTCATGGCCAGCCTGCTGTGCGTGTCCCACCTGCTGCTGCTGTGCAGCCTGTCCCCAGGAGGACTG
TCTTACAGCCCTTCCCAGCTGCTGGCCAGCTCCTTCTTTAGCTGCGGCATGTCCACCATCCTGCAGACAT
GGATGGGATCCAGGCTGCCACTGGTGCAGGCACCTTCTCTGGAGTTCCTGATCCCTGCCCTGGTGCTGAC
CTCCCAGAAGCTGCCTCGGGCCATCCAGACACCAGGCAACTCTAGCCTGATGCTGCACCTGTGCAGAGGA
CCAAGCTGTCACGGACTGGGACACTGGAATACATCTCTGCAGGAGGTGAGCGGAGCAGTGGTGGTGTCTG
GACTGCTGCAGGGAATGATGGGACTGCTGGGAAGCCCTGGACACGTGTTTCCACACTGCGGACCTCTGGT
GCTGGCACCAAGCCTGGTGGTGGCAGGACTGTCCGCCCACAGGGAGGTGGCACAGTTCTGCTTTACCCAC
TGGGGACTGGCCCTGCTGGTCATCCTGCTGATGGTGGTGTGCTCCCAGCACCTGGGCTCTTGCCAGTTCC
ACGTGTGCCCCTGGCGGAGAGCCTCTACATCCTCTACCCACACACCACTGCCCGTGTTTAGGCTGCTGAG
CGTGCTGATCCCAGTGGCCTGCGTGTGGATCGTGTCTGCCTTCGTGGGCTTTAGCGTGATCCCACAGGAG
CTGAGCGCCCCAACCAAGGCACCATGGATCTGGCTGCCTCACCCAGGCGAGTGGAACTGGCCTCTGCTGA
CCCCACGCGCCCTGGCAGCAGGAATCTCCATGGCACTGGCAGCATCTACAAGCTCCCTGGGATGCTATGC
ACTGTGCGGCAGGCTGCTGCACCTGCCACCTCCACCCCCTCACGCATGCTCTAGGGGACTGAGCCTGGAG
GGACTGGGATCTGTGCTGGCAGGCCTGCTGGGCAGCCCTATGGGCACCGCCTCTAGCTTCCCAAACGTGG
GCAAGGTCGGACTGATCCAGGCAGGATCCCAGCAGGTGGCACACCTGGTGGGCCTGCTGTGCGTGGGACT
GGGACTGAGCCCAAGGCTGGCCCAGCTGCTGACCACAATCCCACTGCCTGTGGTGGGAGGCGTGCTGGGA
GTGACACAGGCAGTGGTGCTGTCCGCCGGCTTCTCCTCTTTTTACCTGGCCGACATCGATAGCGGCAGAA
ATATCTTTATCGTGGGCTTCTCCATCTTTATGGCCCTGCTGCTGCCAAGGTGGTTCAGGGAGGCACCCGT
GCTGTTTTCCACCGGCTGGTCTCCACTGGACGTGCTGCTGCACTCCCTGCTGACACAGCCCATCTTCCTG
GCCGGCCTGTCTGGCTTTCTGCTGGAGAACACCATCCCTGGAACACAGCTGGAGAGGGGACTGGGACAGG
GACTGCCAAGCCCCTTCACCGCACAGGAGGCAAGGATGCCTCAGAAGCCACGCGAGAAGGCCGCCCAGGT
GTATCGCCTGCCTTTTCCAATCCAGAATCTGTGCCCCTGTATCCCCCAGCCTCTGCACTGCCTGTGCCCA
CTGCCAGAGGACCCTGGCGATGAGGAGGGAGGAAGCTCCGAGCCAGAGGAGATGGCAGATCTGCTGCCTG
GAAGCGGAGAGCCTTGCCCAGAGTCTAGCAGGGAGGGCTTCAGATCCCAGAAGGACCCAGCTTTCTTGTA
CAAAGTTGGCATTATAAGAAAGCATTGCTTATCAATTTGTTGCAACGAACAGGTCACTATCAGTCAAAAT
AAAATCATTATTTGCCATCCAGCTGATATCCCCTATAGTGAGTCGTATTACATGGTCATAGCTGTTTCCT
GGCAGCTCTGGCCCGTGTCTCAAAATCTCTGATGTTACATTGCACAAGATAAAAATATATCATCATGAAC
AATAAAACTGTCTGCTTACATAAACAGTAATACAAGGGGTGTTATGAGCCATATTCAACGGGAAACGTCG
AGGCCGCGATTAAATTCCAACATGGATGCTGATTTATATGGGTATAAATGGGCTCGCGATAATGTCGGGC
AATCAGGTGCGACAATCTATCGCTTGTATGGGAAGCCCGATGCGCCAGAGTTGTTTCTGAAACATGGCAA
AGGTAGCGTTGCCAATGATGTTACAGATGAGATGGTCAGACTAAACTGGCTGACGGAATTTATGCCTCTT
CCGACCATCAAGCATTTTATCCGTACTCCTGATGATGCATGGTTACTCACCACTGCGATCCCCGGAAAAA
CAGCATTCCAGGTATTAGAAGAATATCCTGATTCAGGTGAAAATATTGTTGATGCGCTGGCAGTGTTCCT
GCGCCGGTTGCATTCGATTCCTGTTTGTAATTGTCCTTTTAACAGCGATCGCGTATTTCGTCTCGCTCAG
GCGCAATCACGAATGAATAACGGTTTGGTTGATGCGAGTGATTTTGATGACGAGCGTAATGGCTGGCCTG
TTGAACAAGTCTGGAAAGAAATGCATAAACTTTTGCCATTCTCACCGGATTCAGTCGTCACTCATGGTGA
TTTCTCACTTGATAACCTTATTTTTGACGAGGGGAAATTAATAGGTTGTATTGATGTTGGACGAGTCGGA
ATCGCAGACCGATACCAGGATCTTGCCATCCTATGGAACTGCCTCGGTGAGTTTTCTCCTTCATTACAGA
AACGGCTTTTTCAAAAATATGGTATTGATAATCCTGATATGAATAAATTGCAGTTTCATTTGATGCTCGA
TGAGTTTTTCTAATCAGAATTGGTTAATTGGTTGTAACACTGGCAGAGCATTACGCTGACTTGACGGGAC
GGCGCAAGCTCATGACCAAAATCCCTTAACGTGAGTTACGCGTCGTTCCACTGAGCGTCAGACCCCGTAG
AAAAGATCAAAGGATCTTCTTGAGATCCTTTTTTTCTGCGCGTAATCTGCTGCTTGCAAACAAAAAAACC
ACCGCTACCAGCGGTGGTTTGTTTGCCGGATCAAGAGCTACCAACTCTTTTTCCGAAGGTAACTGGCTTC
AGCAGAGCGCAGATACCAAATACTGTTCTTCTAGTGTAGCCGTAGTTAGGCCACCACTTCAAGAACTCTG
TAGCACCGCCTACATACCTCGCTCTGCTAATCCTGTTACCAGTGGCTGCTGCCAGTGGCGATAAGTCGTG
TCTTACCGGGTTGGACTCAAGACGATAGTTACCGGATAAGGCGCAGCGGTCGGGCTGAACGGGGGGTTCG
TGCACACAGCCCAGCTTGGAGCGAACGACCTACACCGAACTGAGATACCTACAGCGTGAGCTATGAGAAA
GCGCCACGCTTCCCGAAGGGAGAAAGGCGGACAGGTATCCGGTAAGCGGCAGGGTCGGAACAGGAGAGCG
CACGAGGGAGCTTCCAGGGGGAAACGCCTGGTATCTTTATAGTCCTGTCGGGTTTCGCCACCTCTGACTT
GAGCGTCGATTTTTGTGATGCTCGTCAGGGGGGCGGAGCCTATGGAAAAACGCCAGCAACGCGGCCTTTT
TACGGTTCCTGGCCTTTTGCTGGCCTTTTGCTCACATGTT
Features (pLannotate 1.2.2; 10 found; start..end, strand, type, name):
    121..213     +  CDS            lacI (fragment): lac repressor; lacI; The lac repressor binds to the lac operator to inhibit transcription in E. coli. This inhibition can be relieved by adding lactose or isopropyl-β-D-thiogalactopyranoside (IPTG).
    268..295     -  terminator     rrnB T2 terminator: transcription terminator T2 from the E. coli rrnB gene
    427..470     +  terminator     rrnB T1 terminator: Escherichia coli rrnB; transcription terminator T1 from the E. coli rrnB gene
    517..553     -  CDS            lacZα (fragment): LacZα fragment of β-galactosidase; lacZ fragment
    569..668     +  protein_bind   attL1: mutant version of attL; recombination site for the Gateway® LR reaction LR Clonase™
    674..2503    +  CDS            SLC23A3: S23A3_HUMAN - Also known as E2BP3, SVCT3. Experimental evidence at transcript level: Swiss-Prot protein existence level 2. From Homo sapiens (Human).
   2505..2604    -  protein_bind   attL2: mutant version of attL; recombination site for the Gateway® LR reaction LR Clonase™
   2622..2640    -  promoter       T7 promoter: promoter for bacteriophage T7 RNA polymerase
   2774..3583    +  CDS            KanR: aminoglycoside phosphotransferase; aph(3')-Ia; confers resistance to kanamycin in bacteria or G418 (Geneticin®) in eukaryotes
   3730..4318    +  rep_origin     ori: high-copy-number ColE1/pMB1/pBR322/pUC origin of replication
