[The description below was written by a language model from this plasmid's Addgene catalogue record and pLannotate feature annotations shown in this document.]
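Description:
pDONR221_SLC23A3 is a Gateway entry clone built on the pDONR221 backbone, carrying a codon-optimized open reading frame for human SLC23A3 (also known as SVCT3, E2BP3 or Yspl1), a member of the solute carrier transporter superfamily. The sequenced plasmid is about 4.4 kb, consistent with a roughly 2.55 kb backbone plus the 1,830 bp insert. It is propagated in E. coli from a high-copy ColE1/pUC-type origin and selected with kanamycin through an aminoglycoside phosphotransferase (KanR) gene.

The SLC23A3 coding sequence sits between attL1 and attL2 sites, the product of a BP recombination into the donor vector. These sites allow directional, frame-preserving transfer of the ORF into any attR-containing destination vector by an LR Clonase reaction. Upstream of the cassette, rrnB T1 and T2 terminators insulate the insert from read-through transcription from the backbone, and a T7 promoter lies just beyond attL2 on the opposite strand, oriented toward the insert. The short lacI and lacZα fragments annotated are backbone remnants with no functional role, and M13 forward and reverse primer sites flanking the cassette serve for sequence verification.

Although catalogued under mammalian expression, the feature table shows no eukaryotic promoter, polyadenylation signal or epitope tag, so the plasmid does not express the transporter in mammalian cells by itself. Promoter, tags and selection are supplied by the chosen destination vector. It belongs to a large consortium collection of SLC transporter entry clones intended as a subcloning source for custom expression constructs used in transporter research and drug discovery.
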