Addgene plasmid #132037: pDONR221_SLC23A3
Purpose: Gateway entry clone with codon-optimized ORF sequence for subcloning into custom expression vectors
Depositing lab: RESOLUTE Consortium & Giulio Superti-Furga. Depositing organization: CeMM Research Center for Molecular Medicine. Publication: The RESOLUTE consortium: unlocking SLC transporters for drug discovery. Superti-Furga G, Lackner D, Wiedmer T, Ingles-Prieto A, Barbosa B, Girardi E, Goldmann U, Gurtl B, Klavins K, Klimek C, Lindinger S, Lineiro-Retes E, Muller AC, Onstein S, Redinger G, Reil D, Sedlyarov V, Wolf G, Crawford M, Everley R, ... Steppan CM. Nat Rev Drug Discov. 2020 Jul;19(7):429-430. doi: 10.1038/d41573-020-00056-6. PubMed 32265506.
Backbone
  Vector backbone: pDONR221
  Backbone manufacturer: Thermo Fisher Scientific
  Backbone size w/o insert (bp): 2550
  Vector type: Mammalian Expression
Growth in bacteria
  Bacterial resistance: Kanamycin, 50 μg/mL
  Growth temperature: 37°C
  Growth strain: Stbl3
  Copy number: High Copy
Gene/Insert
  Gene/Insert name: SLC23A3 (alt name: SVCT3, FLJ31168, Yspl1)
  Species: H. sapiens (human)
  Insert size (bp): 1830
  Entrez Gene: SLC23A3 (a.k.a. E2BP3, SVCT3, Yspl1)
  Cloning method: Gateway Cloning
  Sequencing primers: 5′ M13-fwd; 3′ M13-rev
Terms and licenses: Academic/Nonprofit Terms; Industry Terms
Depositor comments: For more information on the full Resolute plasmid collection, please see www.addgene.org/depositor-collections/re-solute/. Please provide your feedback on this plasmid to the RESOLUTE consortium by filling out their RESOLUTE repository feedback form: https://forms.office.com/Pages/ResponsePage.aspx?id=0e05yklzmkS7rjFGQL4N7z4feCLQvEJAmVcOCM_u885UN1JJRko0Ukg4TVQwNTZLOUxPQVJWT1NHUCQlQCN0PWcu
How to cite: pDONR221_SLC23A3 was a gift from RESOLUTE Consortium & Giulio Superti-Furga (Addgene plasmid # 132037 ; http://n2t.net/addgene:132037 ; RRID:Addgene_132037)
