>Addgene plasmid #132037 | pDONR221_SLC23A3 | depositor partial sequence | sequence record 253474 | Codon-optimized ORF of SLC23A3
ATGTCCCGGTCTCCCCTGAACCCTTCCCAGCTGAGATCTGTGGGCAGCCAGGACGCACTGGCACCACTGC
CACCTCCAGCACCACAGAATCCCTCCACCCACTCTTGGGATCCACTGTGCGGAAGCCTGCCATGGGGACT
GTCCTGTCTGCTGGCCCTGCAGCACGTGCTGGTCATGGCCAGCCTGCTGTGCGTGTCCCACCTGCTGCTG
CTGTGCAGCCTGTCCCCAGGAGGACTGTCTTACAGCCCTTCCCAGCTGCTGGCCAGCTCCTTCTTTAGCT
GCGGCATGTCCACCATCCTGCAGACATGGATGGGATCCAGGCTGCCACTGGTGCAGGCACCTTCTCTGGA
GTTCCTGATCCCTGCCCTGGTGCTGACCTCCCAGAAGCTGCCTCGGGCCATCCAGACACCAGGCAACTCT
AGCCTGATGCTGCACCTGTGCAGAGGACCAAGCTGTCACGGACTGGGACACTGGAATACATCTCTGCAGG
AGGTGAGCGGAGCAGTGGTGGTGTCTGGACTGCTGCAGGGAATGATGGGACTGCTGGGAAGCCCTGGACA
CGTGTTTCCACACTGCGGACCTCTGGTGCTGGCACCAAGCCTGGTGGTGGCAGGACTGTCCGCCCACAGG
GAGGTGGCACAGTTCTGCTTTACCCACTGGGGACTGGCCCTGCTGGTCATCCTGCTGATGGTGGTGTGCT
CCCAGCACCTGGGCTCTTGCCAGTTCCACGTGTGCCCCTGGCGGAGAGCCTCTACATCCTCTACCCACAC
ACCACTGCCCGTGTTTAGGCTGCTGAGCGTGCTGATCCCAGTGGCCTGCGTGTGGATCGTGTCTGCCTTC
GTGGGCTTTAGCGTGATCCCACAGGAGCTGAGCGCCCCAACCAAGGCACCATGGATCTGGCTGCCTCACC
CAGGCGAGTGGAACTGGCCTCTGCTGACCCCACGCGCCCTGGCAGCAGGAATCTCCATGGCACTGGCAGC
ATCTACAAGCTCCCTGGGATGCTATGCACTGTGCGGCAGGCTGCTGCACCTGCCACCTCCACCCCCTCAC
GCATGCTCTAGGGGACTGAGCCTGGAGGGACTGGGATCTGTGCTGGCAGGCCTGCTGGGCAGCCCTATGG
GCACCGCCTCTAGCTTCCCAAACGTGGGCAAGGTCGGACTGATCCAGGCAGGATCCCAGCAGGTGGCACA
CCTGGTGGGCCTGCTGTGCGTGGGACTGGGACTGAGCCCAAGGCTGGCCCAGCTGCTGACCACAATCCCA
CTGCCTGTGGTGGGAGGCGTGCTGGGAGTGACACAGGCAGTGGTGCTGTCCGCCGGCTTCTCCTCTTTTT
ACCTGGCCGACATCGATAGCGGCAGAAATATCTTTATCGTGGGCTTCTCCATCTTTATGGCCCTGCTGCT
GCCAAGGTGGTTCAGGGAGGCACCCGTGCTGTTTTCCACCGGCTGGTCTCCACTGGACGTGCTGCTGCAC
TCCCTGCTGACACAGCCCATCTTCCTGGCCGGCCTGTCTGGCTTTCTGCTGGAGAACACCATCCCTGGAA
CACAGCTGGAGAGGGGACTGGGACAGGGACTGCCAAGCCCCTTCACCGCACAGGAGGCAAGGATGCCTCA
GAAGCCACGCGAGAAGGCCGCCCAGGTGTATCGCCTGCCTTTTCCAATCCAGAATCTGTGCCCCTGTATC
CCCCAGCCTCTGCACTGCCTGTGCCCACTGCCAGAGGACCCTGGCGATGAGGAGGGAGGAAGCTCCGAGC
CAGAGGAGATGGCAGATCTGCTGCCTGGAAGCGGAGAGCCTTGCCCAGAGTCTAGCAGGGAGGGCTTCAG
ATCCCAGAAG
